>Addgene plasmid #117631 | pEPOR2KN0064 | addgene full sequence | sequence record 228379 | Addgene NGS Result
GAACACTCTGTGCCGATGTATCACCTCTCGCAAGAATTCAAGCTTGGAGGTCAACATGGTGGAGCACGAC
ACTCTGGTCTACTCCAAAAATGTCAAAGATACAGTCTCAGAAGATCAAAGGGCTATTGAGACTTTTCAAC
AAAGGATAATTTCGGGAAACCTCCTCGGATTCCATTGCCCAGCTATCTGTCACTTCATCGAAAGGACAGT
AGAAAAGGAAGGTGGCTCCTACAAATGCCATCATTGCGATAAAGGAAAGGCTATCATTCAAGATCTCTCT
GCCGACAGTGGTCCCAAAGATGGACCCCCACCCACGAGGAGCATCGTGGAAAAAGAAGAGGTTCCAACCA
CGTCTACAAAGCAAGTGGATTGATGTGATAACATGGTGGAGCACGACACTCTGGTCTACTCCAAAAATGT
CAAAGATACAGTCTCAGAAGATCAAAGGGCTATTGAGACTTTTCAACAAAGGATAATTTCGGGAAACCTC
CTCGGATTCCATTGCCCAGCTATCTGTCACTTCATCGAAAGGACAGTAGAAAAGGAAGGTGGCTCCTACA
AATGCCATCATTGCGATAAAGGAAAGGCTATCATTCAAGATCTCTCTGCCGACAGTGGTCCCAAAGATGG
ACCCCCACCCACGAGGAGCATCGTGGAAAAAGAAGAGGTTCCAACCACGTCTACAAAGCAAGTGGATTGA
TGTGACATCTCCACTGACGTAAGGGATGACGCACAATCCCACTATCCTTCGCAAGACCCTTCCTCTATAT
AAGGAAGTTCATTTCATTTGGAGAGGACACGCTCGAGTATAAGAGCTCATTTTTACAACAATTACCAACA
ACAACAAACAACAAACAACATTACAATTACATTTACAATTATCGATACAATGGACAAGAAGTACTCCATT
GGGCTCGATATCGGCACAAACAGCGTCGGCTGGGCCGTCATTACGGACGAGTACAAGGTGCCGAGCAAAA
AATTCAAAGTTCTGGGCAATACCGATCGCCACAGCATAAAGAAGAACCTCATTGGCGCCCTCCTGTTCGA
CTCCGGGGAGACGGCCGAAGCCACGCGGCTCAAAAGAACAGCACGGCGCAGATATACCCGCAGAAAGAAT
CGGATCTGCTACCTGCAGGAGATCTTTAGTAATGAGATGGCTAAGGTGGATGACTCTTTCTTCCATAGGC
TGGAGGAGTCCTTTTTGGTGGAGGAGGATAAAAAGCACGAGCGCCACCCAATCTTTGGCAATATCGTGGA
CGAGGTGGCGTACCATGAAAAGTACCCAACCATATATCATCTGAGGAAGAAGCTTGTAGACAGTACTGAT
AAGGCTGACTTGCGGTTGATCTATCTCGCGCTGGCGCATATGATCAAATTTCGGGGACACTTCCTCATCG
AGGGGGACCTGAACCCAGACAACAGCGATGTCGACAAACTCTTTATCCAACTGGTTCAGACTTACAATCA
GCTTTTCGAAGAGAACCCGATCAACGCATCCGGAGTTGACGCCAAAGCAATCCTGAGCGCTAGGCTGTCC
AAATCCCGGCGGCTCGAAAACCTCATCGCACAGCTCCCTGGGGAGAAGAAGAACGGCCTGTTTGGTAATC
TTATCGCCCTGTCACTCGGGCTGACCCCCAACTTTAAATCTAACTTCGACCTGGCCGAAGATGCCAAGCT
TCAACTGAGCAAAGACACCTACGATGATGATCTCGACAATCTGCTGGCCCAGATCGGCGACCAGTACGCA
GACCTTTTTTTGGCGGCAAAGAACCTGTCAGACGCCATTCTGCTGAGTGATATTCTGCGAGTGAACACGG
AGATCACCAAAGCTCCGCTGAGCGCTAGTATGATCAAGCGCTATGATGAGCACCACCAAGACTTGACTTT
GCTGAAGGCCCTTGTCAGACAGCAACTGCCTGAGAAGTACAAGGAAATTTTCTTCGATCAGTCTAAAAAT
GGCTACGCCGGATACATTGACGGCGGAGCAAGCCAGGAGGAATTTTACAAATTTATTAAGCCCATCTTGG
AAAAAATGGACGGCACCGAGGAGCTGCTGGTAAAGCTTAACAGAGAAGATCTGTTGCGCAAACAGCGCAC
TTTCGACAATGGAAGCATCCCCCACCAGATTCACCTGGGCGAACTGCACGCTATCCTCAGGCGGCAAGAG
GATTTCTACCCCTTTTTGAAAGATAACAGGGAAAAGATTGAGAAAATCCTCACATTTCGGATACCCTACT
ATGTAGGCCCCCTCGCCCGGGGAAATTCCAGATTCGCGTGGATGACTCGCAAATCAGAAGAGACTATCAC
TCCCTGGAACTTCGAGGAAGTCGTGGATAAGGGGGCCTCTGCCCAGTCCTTCATCGAAAGGATGACTAAC
TTTGATAAAAATCTGCCTAACGAAAAGGTGCTTCCTAAACACTCTCTGCTGTACGAGTACTTCACAGTTT
ATAACGAGCTCACCAAGGTCAAATACGTCACAGAAGGGATGAGAAAGCCAGCATTCCTGTCTGGAGAGCA
GAAGAAAGCTATCGTGGACCTCCTCTTCAAGACGAACCGGAAAGTTACCGTGAAACAGCTCAAAGAAGAT
TATTTCAAAAAGATTGAATGTTTCGACTCTGTTGAAATCAGCGGAGTGGAGGATCGCTTCAACGCATCCC
TGGGAACGTATCACGATCTCCTGAAAATCATTAAAGACAAGGACTTCCTGGACAATGAGGAGAACGAGGA
CATTCTTGAGGACATTGTCCTCACCCTTACGTTGTTTGAAGATAGGGAGATGATTGAAGAACGCTTGAAA
ACTTACGCTCATCTCTTCGACGACAAAGTCATGAAACAGCTCAAGAGGCGCCGATATACAGGATGGGGGC
GGCTGTCAAGAAAACTGATCAATGGGATCCGAGACAAGCAGAGTGGAAAGACAATCCTGGATTTTCTTAA
GTCCGATGGATTTGCCAACCGGAACTTCATGCAGTTGATCCATGATGACTCTCTCACCTTTAAGGAGGAC
ATCCAGAAAGCACAAGTTTCTGGCCAGGGGGACAGTCTCCACGAGCACATCGCTAATCTTGCAGGTAGCC
CAGCTATCAAAAAGGGAATACTGCAGACCGTTAAGGTCGTGGATGAACTCGTCAAAGTAATGGGAAGGCA
TAAGCCCGAGAATATCGTTATCGAGATGGCCCGAGAGAACCAAACTACCCAGAAGGGACAGAAGAACAGT
AGGGAAAGGATGAAGAGGATTGAAGAGGGTATAAAAGAACTGGGGTCCCAAATCCTTAAGGAACACCCAG
TTGAAAACACCCAGCTTCAGAATGAGGCGCTCTACCTGTACTACCTGCAGAACGGCAGGGACATGTACGT
GGATCAGGAACTGGACATCAATCGGCTCTCCGACTACGACGTGGATCATATCGTGCCCCAGTCTTTTCTC
AAAGATGATTCTATTGATAATAAAGTGTTGACAAGATCCGATAAAAATAGAGGGAAGAGTGATAACGTCC
CCTCAGAAGAAGTTGTCAAGAAAATGAAAAATTATTGGCGGCAGCTGCTGAACGCCAAACTGATCACACA
ACGGAAGTTCGATAATCTGACTAAGGCTGAACGAGGTGGCCTGTCTGAGTTGGATAAAGCCGGCTTCATC
AAAAGGCAGCTTGTTGAGACACGCCAGATCACCAAGCACGTGGCCCAAATTCTCGATTCACGCATGAACA
CCAAGTACGATGAAAATGACAAACTGATTCGAGAGGTGAAAGTTATTACTCTGAAGTCTAAGCTGGTTTC
AGATTTCAGAAAGGACTTTCAGTTTTATAAGGTGAGAGAGATCAACAATTACCACCATGCGCATGATGCC
TACCTGAATGCAGTGGTAGGCACTGCACTTATCAAAAAATATCCCGCGCTTGAATCTGAATTTGTTTACG
GAGACTATAAAGTGTACGATGTTAGGAAAATGATCGCAAAGTCTGAGCAGGAAATAGGCAAGGCCACCGC
TAAGTACTTCTTTTACAGCAATATTATGAATTTTTTCAAGACCGAGATTACACTGGCCAATGGAGAGATT
CGGAAGGCACCACTTATCGAAACAAACGGAGAAACAGGAGAAATCGTGTGGGACAAGGGTAGGGATTTCG
CGACAGTCCGGAAGGTCCTGTCCATGCCGCAGGTGAACATCGTTAAAAAGACCGAAGTACAGACCGGAGG
CTTCTCCAAGGAAAGTATCCTCCCGAAAAGGAACAGCGACAAGCTGATCGCACGCAAAAAAGATTGGGAC
CCCAAGAAATACGGCGGATTCGATTCTCCTACAGTCGCTTACAGTGTACTGGTTGTGGCCAAAGTGGAGA
AAGGGAAGTCTAAAAAACTCAAAAGCGTCAAGGAACTGCTGGGCATCACAATCATGGAGCGATCAAGCTT
CGAAAAAAACCCCATCGACTTTCTCGAGGCGAAAGGATATAAAGAGGTCAAAAAAGACCTCATCATTAAG
CTTCCCAAGTACTCTCTCTTTGAGCTTGAAAACGGCCGGAAACGAATGCTCGCTAGTGCGGGCGAGCTGC
AGAAAGGTAACGAGCTGGCACTGCCCTCTAAATACGTTAATTTCTTGTATCTGGCCAGCCACTATGAAAA
GCTCAAAGGATCTCCCGAAGATAATGAGCAGAAGCAGCTGTTCGTGGAACAACACAAACACTACCTTGAT
GAGATCATCGAGCAAATAAGCGAATTCTCCAAAAGAGTGATCCTCGCCGACGCTAACCTCGATAAGGTGC
TTTCTGCTTACAATAAGCACAGGGATAAGCCCATCAGGGAGCAGGCAGAAAACATTATCCACTTGTTTAC
TCTGACCAACTTGGGCGCGCCTGCAGCCTTCAAGTACTTCGACACCACCATAGACAGAAAGCGGTACACC
TCTACAAAGGAGGTCCTGGACGCCACACTGATTCATCAGTCAATTACGGGGCTCTATGAAACAAGAATCG
ACCTCTCTCAGCTCGGTGGAGACAGCAGGGCTGACCCCAAGAAGAAGAGGAAGGTGGGTTCGATGGTGAG
CAAGGGCGAGGAGCTGTTCACCGGGGTGGTGCCCATCCTGGTCGAGCTGGACGGCGACGTAAACGGCCAC
AAGTTCAGCGTGTCCGGCGAGGGCGAGGGCGATGCCACCTACGGCAAGCTGACCCTGAAGTTCATCTGCA
CCACCGGCAAGCTGCCCGTGCCCTGGCCCACCCTCGTGACCACCTTCGGCTACGGCCTGCAGTGCTTCGC
CCGCTACCCCGACCACATGAAGCAGCACGACTTCTTCAAGTCCGCCATGCCCGAAGGCTACGTCCAGGAG
CGCACCATCTTCTTCAAGGACGACGGCAACTACAAGACCCGCGCCGAGGTGAAGTTCGAGGGCGACACCC
TGGTGAACCGCATCGAGCTGAAGGGCATCGACTTCAAGGAGGACGGCAACATCCTGGGGCACAAGCTGGA
GTACAACTACAACAGCCACAACGTCTATATCATGGCCGACAAGCAGAAGAACGGCATCAAGGTGAACTTC
AAGATCCGCCACAACATCGAGGACGGCAGCGTGCAGCTCGCCGACCACTACCAGCAGAACACCCCCATCG
GCGACGGCCCCGTGCTGCTGCCCGACAACCACTACCTGAGCTACCAGTCCGCCCTGAGCAAAGACCCCAA
CGAGAAGCGCGATCACATGGTCCTGCTGGAGTTCGTGACCGCCGCCGGGATCACTCTCGGCATGGACGAG
CTGTACAAGTGAGCTTGTCAAGCAGATCGTTCAAACATTTGGCAATAAAGTTTCTTAAGATTGAATCCTG
TTGCCGGTCTTGCGATGATTATCATATAATTTCTGTTGAATTACGTTAAGCATGTAATAATTAACATGTA
ATGCATGACGTTATTTATGAGATGGGTTTTTATGATTAGAGTCCCGCAATTATACATTTAATACGCGATA
GAAAACAAAATATAGCGCGCAAACTAGGATAAATTATCGCGCGCGGTGTCATCTATGTTACTAGATCGAC
GCTACTAGAATTCGAGCTCGGAGCATCTTCATTCTTAAGATATGAAGATAATCTTCAAAAGGCCCCTGGG
AATCTGAAAGAAGAGAAGCAGGCCCATTTATATGGGAAAGAACAATAGTATTTCTTATATAGGCCCATTT
AAGTTGAAAACAATCTTCAAAAGTCCCACATCGCTTAGATAAGAAAACGAAGCTGAGTTTATATACAGCT
AGAGTCGAAGTAGTGATTGTGAGCCGGCTGAGCCATGGAGTTTTAGAGCTAGAAATAGCAAGTTAAAATA
AGGCTAGTCCGTTATCAACTTGAAAAAGTGGCACCGAGTCGGTGCTTTTTTTCTAGACCCAGCTTTCTTG
TACAAAGTTGGCATTACGCTTTACGAGGATGCACATGTGACCGAGGGACACGAAGTGATCCGTTTAAACT
ATCAGTGTTTGACAGGATATATTGGCGGGTAAACCTAAGAGAAAAGAGCGTTTATTAGAATAATCGGATA
TTTAAAAGGGCGTGAAAAGGTTTATCCGTTCGTCCATTTGTATGTGCATGCCAACCACAGGGTTCCCCTC
GGGAGTCAGCCGTGCGGCTGCATGAAATCCTGGCCGGTTTGTCTGATGCCAAGCTGGCGGCCTGGCCGGC
CAGCTTGGCCGCTGAAGAAACCGAGCGCCGCCGTCTAAAAAGGTGATGTGTATTTGAGTAAAACAGCTTG
CGTCATGCGGTCGCTGCGTATATGATGCGATGAGTAAATAAACAAATACGCAAGGGGAACGCATGAAGGT
TATCGCTGTACTTAACCAGAAAGGCGGGTCAGGCAAGACGACCATCGCAACCCATCTAGCCCGCGCCCTG
CAACTCGCCGGGGCCGATGTTCTGTTAGTCGATTCCGATCCCCAGGGCAGTGCCCGCGATTGGGCGGCCG
TGCGGGAAGATCAACCGCTAACCGTTGTCGGCATCGACCGCCCGACGATTGACCGCGACGTGAAGGCCAT
CGGCCGGCGCGACTTCGTAGTGATCGACGGAGCGCCCCAGGCGGCGGACTTGGCTGTGTCCGCGATCAAG
GCAGCCGACTTCGTGCTGATTCCGGTGCAGCCAAGCCCTTACGACATATGGGCCACCGCCGACCTGGTGG
AGCTGGTTAAGCAGCGCATTGAGGTCACGGATGGAAGGCTACAAGCGGCCTTTGTCGTGTCGCGGGCGAT
CAAAGGCACGCGCATCGGCGGTGAGGTTGCCGAGGCGCTGGCCGGGTACGAGCTGCCCATTCTTGAGTCC
CGTATCACGCAGCGCGTGAGCTACCCAGGCACTGCCGCCGCCGGCACAACCGTTCTTGAATCAGAACCCG
AGGGCGACGCTGCCCGCGAGGTCCAGGCGCTGGCCGCTGAAATTAAATCAAAACTCATTTGAGTTAATGA
GGTAAAGAGAAAATGAGCAAAAGCACAAACACGCTAAGTGCCGGCCGTCCGAGCGCACGCAGCAGCAAGG
CTGCAACGTTGGCCAGCCTGGCAGACACGCCAGCCATGAAGCGGGTCAACTTTCAGTTGCCGGCGGAGGA
TCACACCAAGCTGAAGATGTACGCGGTACGCCAAGGCAAGACCATTACCGAGCTGCTATCTGAATACATC
GCGCAGCTACCAGAGTAAATGAGCAAATGAATAAATGAGTAGATGAATTTTAGCGGCTAAAGGAGGCGGC
ATGGAAAATCAAGAACAACCAGGCACCGACGCCGTGGAATGCCCCATGTGTGGAGGAACGGGCGGTTGGC
CAGGCGTAAGCGGCTGGGTTGTCTGCCGGCCCTGCAATGGCACTGGAACCCCCAAGCCCGAGGAATCGGC
GTGAGCGGTCGCAAACCATCCGGCCCGGTACAAATCGGCGCGGCGCTGGGTGATGACCTGGTGGAGAAGT
TGAAGGCCGCGCAGGCCGCCCAGCGGCAACGCATCGAGGCAGAAGCACGCCCCGGTGAATCGTGGCAAGC
GGCCGCTGATCGAATCCGCAAAGAATCCCGGCAACCGCCGGCAGCCGGTGCGTCGTCGATTAGGAAGCCG
CCCAAGGGCGACGAGCAACCAGATTTTTTCGTTCCGATGCTCTATGACGTGGGCACCCGCGATAGTCGCA
GCATCATGGACGTGGCCGTTTTCCGTCTGTCGAAGCGTGACCGACGAGCTGGCGAGGTGATCCGCTACGA
GCTTCCAGACGGGCACGTAGAGGTTTCCGCAGGGCCGGCCGGCATGGCCAGTGTGTGGGATTACGACCTG
GTACTGATGGCGGTTTCCCATCTAACCGAATCCATGAACCGATACCGGGAAGGGAAGGGAGACAAGCCCG
GCCGCGTGTTCCGTCCACACGTTGCGGACGTACTCAAGTTCTGCCGGCGAGCCGATGGCGGAAAGCAGAA
AGACGACCTGGTAGAAACCTGCATTCGGTTAAACACCACGCACGTTGCCATGCAGCGTACGAAGAAGGCC
AAGAACGGCCGCCTGGTGACGGTATCCGAGGGTGAAGCCTTGATTAGCCGCTACAAGATCGTAAAGAGCG
AAACCGGGCGGCCGGAGTACATCGAGATCGAGCTAGCTGATTGGATGTACCGCGAGATTACAGAAGGCAA
GAACCCGGACGTGCTGACGGTTCACCCCGATTACTTTTTGATCGATCCCGGCATCGGCCGTTTTCTCTAC
CGCCTGGCACGCCGCGCCGCAGGCAAGGCAGAAGCCAGATGGTTGTTCAAGACGATCTACGAACGCAGTG
GCAGCGCCGGAGAGTTCAAGAAGTTCTGTTTCACCGTGCGCAAGCTGATCGGGTCAAATGACCTGCCGGA
GTACGATTTGAAGGAGGAGGCGGGGCAGGCTGGCCCGATCCTAGTCATGCGCTACCGCAACCTGATCGAG
GGCGAAGCATCCGCCGGTTCCTAATGTACGGAGCAGATGCTAGGGCAAATTGCCCTAGCAGGGGAAAAAG
GTCGAAAAAGCTTCTTTCCTGTGGATAGCACGTACATTGGGAACCCAAAGCCGTACATTGGGAACCGGAA
CCCGTACATTGGGAACCCAAAGCCGTACATTGGGAACCGGTCACACATGTAAGTGACTGATATAAAAGAG
AAAAAAGGCGATTTTTCCGCCTAAAACTCTTTAAAACTTATTAAAACTCTTAAAACCCGCCTGGCCTGTG
CATAACTGTCTGGCCAGCGCACAGCCGAACAGCTGCAAAAAGCGCCCACATCAAGGCTCCGAGTGCGCGG
AACCCCTATTTGTTTATTTTTCTAAATACATTCAAATATGTATCCGCTCATGAGACAATAACCCTSMTGG
CCTGTGCATAACTGTCTGGCCAGCGCACAGCCGAACAGCTGCAAAAAGCGCCCACATCAAGGCTCCGAGT
GCGCGGAACCCCTATTTGTTTATTTTTCTAAATACATTCAAATATGTATCCGCTCATGAGACAATAACCC
TGATAAATGCTTCAATAATATTGAAAAAGGAAGAGTATGGCTAAAATGAGAATATCACCGGAATTGAAAA
AACTGATCGAAAAATACCGCTGCGTAAAAGATACGGAAGGAATGTCTCCTGCTAAGGTATATAAGCTGGT
GGGAGAAAATGAAAACCTATATTTAAAAATGACGGACAGCCGGTATAAAGGGACCACCTATGATGTGGAA
CGGGAAAAGGACATGATGCTATGGCTGGAAGGAAAGCTGCCTGTTCCAAAGGTCCTGCACTTTGAACGGC
ATGATGGCTGGAGCAATCTGCTCATGAGTGAGGCCGATGGCGTCCTTTGCTCGGAAGAGTATGAAGATGA
ACAAAGCCCTGAAAAGATTATCGAGCTGTATGCGGAGTGCATCAGGCTCTTTCACTCCATCGACATATCG
GATTGTCCCTATACGAATAGCTTAGACAGCCGCTTAGCCGAATTGGATTACTTACTGAATAACGATCTGG
CCGATGTGGATTGCGAAAACTGGGAAGAGGACACTCCATTTAAAGATCCGCGCGAGCTGTATGATTTTTT
AAAGACGGAAAAGCCCGAAGAGGAACTTGTCTTTTCCCACGGCGACCTGGGAGACAGCAACATCTTTGTG
AAAGATGGCAAAGTAAGTGGCTTTATTGATCTTGGGAGAAGCGGCAGGGCGGACAAGTGGTATGACATTG
CCTTCTGCGTCCGGTCGCTCAGGGAGGATATCGGGGAAGAACAGTATGTCGAGCTATTTTTTGACTTACT
GGGGATCAAGCCTGATTGGGAGAAAATAAAATATTATATTTTACTGGATGAATTGTTTTAGCTGTCAGAC
CAAGTTTACTCATATATACTTTAGATTGATTTAAAACTTCATTTTTAATTTAAAAGGATCTAGGTGAAGA
TCCTTTTTGATAATCTCATGACCAAAATCCCTTAACGTGAGTTTTCGTTCCACTGAGCGTCAGACCCCGT
AGAAAAGATCAAAGGATCTTCTTGAGATCCTTTTTTTCTGCGCGTAATCTGCTGCTTGCAAACAAAAAAA
CCACCGCTACCAGCGGTGGTTTGTTTGCCGGATCAAGAGCTACCAACTCTTTTTCCGAAGGTAACTGGCT
TCAGCAGAGCGCAGATACCAAATACTGTTCTTCTAGTGTAGCCGTAGTTAGGCCACCACTTCAAGAACTC
TGTAGCACCGCCTACATACCTCGCTCTGCTAATCCTGTTACCAGTGGCTGCTGCCAGTGGCGATAAGTCG
TGTCTTACCGGGTTGGACTCAAGACGATAGTTACCGGATAAGGCGCAGCGGTCGGGCTGAACGGGGGGTT
CGTGCACACAGCCCAGCTTGGAGCGAACGACCTACACCGAACTGAGATACCTACAGCGTGAGCTATGAGA
AAGCGCCACGCTTCCCGAAGGGAGAAAGGCGGACAGGTATCCGGTAAGCGGCAGGGTCGGAACAGGAGAG
CGCACGAGGGAGCTTCCAGGGGGAAACGCCTGGTATCTTTATAGTCCTGTCGGGTTTCGCCACCTCTGAC
TTGAGCGTCGATTTTTGTGATGCTCGTCAGGGGGGCGGAGCCTATGGAAAAACGCCAGCAACGCGGCCTT
TTTACGGTTCCTGCTCGGATCTGTTGGACCGGACAGTAGTCATGGTTGATGGGCTGCCTGTATCGAGTGG
TGATTTTGTGCCGAGCTGCCGGTCGGGGAGCTGTTGGCTGGCTGGTGGCAGGATATATTGTGGTGTAAAC
AAATTGACGCTTAGACAACTTAATAACACATTGCGGACGTTTTTAATGTACTGGGGTT
Features (pLannotate 1.2.2; 16 found; start..end, strand, type, name):
    127..803     +  promoter       CaMV 35S promoter (enhanced): cauliflower mosaic virus 35S promoter with a duplicated enhancer region
    828..881     +  misc_feature   TMV Ω: translational enhancer from the tobacco mosaic virus 5'-leader sequence (Gallie et al., 1988)
    890..4993    +  CDS            Cas9: Cas9 (Csn1) endonuclease from the Streptococcus pyogenes Type II CRISPR/Cas system generates RNA-guided double strand breaks in DNA
   5033..5749    +  CDS            EYFP: EYFP is a basic (constitutively fluorescent) green/yellow fluorescent protein published in 1996, derived from Aequorea victoria. It is reported to be a very rapidly-maturing weak dimer with high acid sensitivity.
   5765..6017    +  terminator     NOS terminator: nopaline synthase terminator and poly(A) signal
   6270..6345    +  misc_RNA       gRNA scaffold: guide RNA scaffold for the Streptococcus pyogenes CRISPR/Cas9 system
   6357..6378    -  protein_bind   attB2 (fragment): mutant version of attB; recombination site for the Gateway® BP reaction BP Clonase™
   6450..6474    +  misc_feature   RB T-DNA repeat: right border repeat from nopaline C58 T-DNA
   6783..7412    +  CDS            pVS1 StaA: stability protein from the Pseudomonas plasmid pVS1 (Heeb et al., 2000)
   7841..8914    +  CDS            pVS1 RepA: replication protein from the Pseudomonas plasmid pVS1 (Heeb et al., 2000)
   8980..9174    +  rep_origin     pVS1 oriV: origin of replication for the Pseudomonas plasmid pVS1 (Heeb et al., 2000)
   9236..9305    +  promoter       AmpR promoter (fragment): bla
   9382..9486    +  promoter       AmpR promoter: bla
   9487..10281   +  CDS            KanR: aminoglycoside phosphotransferase; aphA-3; confers resistance to kanamycin
  10452..11040   +  rep_origin     ori: high-copy-number ColE1/pMB1/pBR322/pUC origin of replication
  11176..11200   +  misc_feature   LB T-DNA repeat: left border repeat from nopaline C58 T-DNA
