[The description below was written by a language model from this plasmid's Addgene catalogue record and pLannotate feature annotations shown in this document.]
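Description:
pEPOR2KN0064 is a Level 2 MoClo (Golden Gate) binary plant expression vector of about 11.3 kb, built on the pICSL4723 backbone by assembling two Level 1 transcription units through BpiI sites that were destroyed during cloning. The backbone carries left and right T-DNA border repeats of the nopaline C58 type. It also carries the pVS1 replication and stability functions (oriV, RepA, StaA), which are commonly used to maintain binary vectors in Agrobacterium. For propagation in E. coli it has a high-copy ColE1/pUC-type origin and a kanamycin resistance gene (aphA-3) driven by a bla promoter.

The payload between the borders consists of a nuclease cassette and a guide RNA cassette. In the first, an enhanced CaMV 35S promoter with a duplicated enhancer, followed by the TMV Ω translational leader, drives the Streptococcus pyogenes Cas9 coding sequence. The catalogue entry identifies this as the eCas9 1.0 variant, an engineered form intended to improve targeting specificity. An EYFP coding sequence lies immediately downstream of Cas9 and before the NOS terminator. This placement suggests a C-terminal fluorescent fusion for monitoring nuclease expression, though the record does not explicitly describe it as such. The second unit is described as an Arabidopsis U6-26 promoter driving an sgRNA. The feature table annotates only the SpCas9 guide scaffold, not the promoter, and the target of the spacer is not stated. No plant selectable marker is annotated within the T-DNA.

The plasmid belongs to a toolkit assembled to compare the efficiency and specificity of different Cas nucleases for targeted mutagenesis in plants.
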