Addgene plasmid #117631: pEPOR2KN0064
Purpose: Level2 MoClo construct, containing level1 plant expression cassettes for Sp-eCas9 1.0(pEPOR1CB0010) and sgRNA_pEPOR1CB0089(pEPOR1CB0089)
Depositing lab: Nicola Patron. Depositing organization: Earlham Institute. Publication: Comparison of efficiency and specificity of CRISPR-associated (Cas) nucleases in plants: An expanded toolkit for precision genome engineering. Raitskin O, Schudoma C, West A, Patron NJ. PLoS One. 2019 Feb 27;14(2):e0211598. doi: 10.1371/journal.pone.0211598. eCollection 2019. PubMed 30811422.
Backbone
  Vector backbone: pICSL4723
  Vector type: Plant Expression
Growth in bacteria
  Bacterial resistance: Kanamycin, 50 μg/mL
  Growth temperature: 37°C
  Growth strain: DH5alpha
  Copy number: High Copy
Gene/Insert
  Gene/Insert name: [35S:Sp-eCas9 1.0(pEPOR1CB0010) ] +[AtU6-26:sgRNA]
  Species: Synthetic
  Cloning method: Restriction Enzyme; 5′ cloning site BpiI (destroyed during cloning); 3′ cloning site BpiI (destroyed during cloning)
Terms and licenses: Academic/Nonprofit Terms; Industry Terms: Not Available to Industry
Depositor comments: Please visit https://www.biorxiv.org/content/early/2018/09/20/422766 for BioRxiv preprint
How to cite: pEPOR2KN0064 was a gift from Nicola Patron (Addgene plasmid # 117631 ; http://n2t.net/addgene:117631 ; RRID:Addgene_117631)
